>Addgene plasmid #220221 | pssAAV_Seq17_CMV_bglobin_3NLS_GFP_WPRE_polyA | addgene full sequence | sequence record 438063 | Addgene NGS Result
CCTGCAGGCAGCTGCGCGCTCGCTCGCTCACTGAGGCCGCCCGGGCGTCGGGCGACCTTTGGTCGCCCGG
CCTCAGTGAGCGAGCGAGCGCGCAGAGAGGGAGTGGCCAACTCCATCACTAGGGGTTCCTGCGGCCGCAC
GCGTCTTTTCTTTTTTCTAATTTATTTTAATTTATTCACTTTACATCCCACTCACTGCCCCCTCCCACTC
ACACCCTCCCACAATCCTTTCCCCATCCCCCATCCCCCATCCCCTTTTCTTCTGAGCAGGTGGGGGTCCC
ATGGGTATTCCCTAACCCTGCCACTTCAAGTCTTCCTCTCCCACTGAGGCGAGGCAAGGCAGCCCAGCTA
GAACATATCCCACAGACAGGCAACAGCTTTTGGGATAGCGCTCATTCTGGTTGTTTAGAACCCATATGAA
GACCAAGCTGCACATCTGCTACATTCGTAAAAGGAAGCCTAGGTCCAGCCTGTGTATGTTCATTGGTTGG
TAGTTCAGTCTCTGAGAACTCCAAGGGTCCAGGTTAGTTGATTCTATTGGTCTTCCTGTGGAGTTCCTAT
CCCCTTCGGGGCCTGCAATCTTTCTTCCTATTCTTCTTTAAGAGTCTCCAAGCTCCATCCACCGATTGAT
TGTGAGTGTCTGTATCTGCCTGAGTCAGCTGCTGGGTGGAGCCTCTCAGAGAACAACATGCTCCTGTCTT
CAAGCATAACAGAGTATCATTAATAATGTAAGGGATTGGGCTTGCCCATAGGATGGATCTCAGGACGGTT
ATTGGTTGGCCATTCCGTCAGTCTCTGCTCCCTGCCCCGTGCCTACACTTCGTGTAGACAGGATAAATTT
TGGGTTGAAAGTTTTGTGGCTGGGTTGGTGTCTGTATCACTGCACTGGGGTACAGGAGATAGCCTCTTCA
GGTTCCATATCCACAATGTTGTGAATCACAGTTTCACAGTTAATGTCATCCCCATTGATTCTTGCTGCCC
CCTTTTCTTCAAAGTTCTCTCAGCCTTGACGGGAGGAGTGTGAGACAGACATTACATCTAGGGCTGAGTA
TTCTGTAGTCTCTTATTCTCTGCACCATGGCCAGTTGTGGTTCTCTGCGTTACATGCTATCTGCTTCAAA
AAAGAAGCTTCCTTGATGGGGCTTGTTTGATGCACTAACCCATGCACCATGTCCATTTAGCAGAAATAAT
AGTAGATTGGCTCTGCTCTCTTGACAAGGGGTCATGGTCCGTGCAATGGCCTCTGAACTGACCCTCATTA
TCTACGCGTCTAGTTATTAATAGTAATCAATTACGGGGTCATTAGTTCATAGCCCATATATGGAGTTCCG
CGTTACATAACTTACGGTAAATGGCCCGCCTGGCTGACCGCCCAACGACCCCCGCCCATTGACGTCAATA
ATGACGTATGTTCCCATAGTAACGCCAATAGGGACTTTCCATTGACGTCAATGGGTGGAGTATTTACGGT
AAACTGCCCACTTGGCAGTACATCAAGTGTATCATATGCCAAGTACGCCCCCTATTGACGTCAATGACGG
TAAATGGCCCGCCTGGCATTATGCCCAGTACATGACCTTATGGGACTTTCCTACTTGGCAGTACATCTAC
GTATTAGTCATCGCTATTACCATGGTGATGCGGTTTTGGCAGTACATCAATGGGCGTGGATAGCGGTTTG
ACTCACGGGGATTTCCAAGTCTCCACCCCATTGACGTCAATGGGAGTTTGTTTTGGCACCAAAATCAACG
GGACTTTCCAAAATGTCGTAACAACTCCGCCCCATTGACGCAAATGGGCGGTAGGCGTGTACGGTGGGAG
GTCTATATAAGCAGAGCTCGTTTAGTGAACCGTCAGATCGCCTGGAGACGCCATCCACGCTGTTTTGACC
TCCATAGAAGACACCGGGACCGATCCAGCCTCCGCGGATTCGAATCCCGGCCGGGAACGGTGCATTGGAA
CGCGGATTCCCCGTGCCAAGAGTGACGTAAGTACCGCCTATAGAGTCTATAGGCCCACAAAAAATGCTTT
CTTCTTTTAATATACTTTTTTGTTTATCTTATTTCTAATACTTTCCCTAATCTCTTTCTTTCAGGGCAAT
AATGATACAATGTATCATGCCTCTTTGCACCATTCTAAAGAATAACAGTGATAATTTCTGGGTTAAGGCA
ATAGCAATATTTCTGCATATAAATATTTCTGCATATAAATTGTAACTGATGTAAGAGGTTTCATATTGCT
AATAGCAGCTACAATCCAGCTACCATTCTGCTTTTATTTTATGGTTGGGATAAGGCTGGATTATTCTGAG
TCCAAGCTAGGCCCTTTTGCTAATCATGTTCATACCTCTTATCTTCCTCCCACAGCTCCTGGGCAACGTG
CTGGTCTGTGTGCTGGCCCATCACTTTGGCAAAGAATTGGGATTCGAACATCGATACCATGGACCCAAAA
AAGAAGCGGAAGGTCCCAAAAAAGAAGCGGAAGGTCGAATTCCCAAAAAAGAAGCGGAAGGTCATGGTGA
GCAAGGGCGAGGAGCTGTTCACCGGGGTGGTGCCCATCCTGGTCGAGCTGGACGGCGACGTAAACGGCCA
CAAGTTCAGCGTGTCCGGCGAGGGCGAGGGCGATGCCACCTACGGCAAGCTGACCCTGAAGTTCATCTGC
ACCACCGGCAAGCTGCCCGTGCCCTGGCCCACCCTCGTGACCACCCTGACCTACGGCGTGCAGTGCTTCA
GCCGCTACCCCGACCACATGAAGCAGCACGACTTCTTCAAGTCCGCCATGCCCGAAGGCTACGTCCAGGA
GCGCACCATCTTCTTCAAGGACGACGGCAACTACAAGACCCGCGCCGAGGTGAAGTTCGAGGGCGACACC
CTGGTGAACCGCATCGAGCTGAAGGGCATCGACTTCAAGGAGGACGGCAACATCCTGGGGCACAAGCTGG
AGTACAACTACAACAGCCACAACGTCTATATCATGGCCGACAAGCAGAAGAACGGCATCAAGGTGAACTT
CAAGATCCGCCACAACATCGAGGACGGCAGCGTGCAGCTCGCCGACCACTACCAGCAGAACACCCCCATC
GGCGACGGCCCCGTGCTGCTGCCCGACAACCACTACCTGAGCACCCAGTCCGCCCTGAGCAAAGACCCCA
ACGAGAAGCGCGATCACATGGTCCTGCTGGAGTTCGTGACCGCCGCCGGGATCACTCTCGGCATGGACGA
GCTGTACAAGTAAGGATCCTCTAGAGTCGACCTGCAGAAGCTTATCGATAATCAACCTCTGGATTACAAA
ATTTGTGAAAGATTGACTGGTATTCTTAACTATGTTGCTCCTTTTACGCTATGTGGATACGCTGCTTTAA
TGCCTTTGTATCATGCTATTGCTTCCCGTATGGCTTTCATTTTCTCCTCCTTGTATAAATCCTGGTTGCT
GTCTCTTTATGAGGAGTTGTGGCCCGTTGTCAGGCAACGTGGCGTGGTGTGCACTGTGTTTGCTGACGCA
ACCCCCACTGGTTGGGGCATTGCCACCACCTGTCAGCTCCTTTCCGGGACTTTCGCTTTCCCCCTCCCTA
TTGCCACGGCGGAACTCATCGCCGCCTGCCTTGCCCGCTGCTGGACAGGGGCTCGGCTGTTGGGCACTGA
CAATTCCGTGGTGTTGTCGGGGAAATCATCGTCCTTTCCTTGGCTGCTCGCCTGTGTTGCCACCTGGATT
CTGCGCGGGACGTCCTTCTGCTACGTCCCTTCGGCCCTCAATCCAGCGGACCTTCCTTCCCGCGGCCTGC
TGCCGGCTCTGCGGCCTCTTCCGCGTCTTCGCCTTCGCCCTCAGACGAGTCGGATCTCCCTTTGGGCCGC
CTCCCCGCATCGATACCGTCGACCTCGAGACCTAGATCTACGGGTGGCATCCCTGTGACCCCTCCCCAGT
GCCTCTCCTGGCCCTGGAAGTTGCCACTCCAGTGCCCACCAGCCTTGTCCTAATAAAATTAAGTTGCATC
ATTTTGTCTGACTAGGTGTCCTTCTATAATATTATGGGGTGGAGGGGGGTGGTATGGAGCAAGGGGCAAG
TTGGGAAGACAACCTGTAGGGCCTGCGGGGTCTATTGGGAACCAAGCTGGAGTGCAGTGGCACAATCTTG
GCTCACTGCAATCTCCGCCTCCTGGGTTCAAGCGATTCTCCTGCCTCAGCCTCCCGAGTTGTTGGGATTC
CAGGCATGCATGACCAGGCTCAGCTAATTTTTGTTTTTTTGGTAGAGACGGGGTTTCACCATATTGGCCA
GGCTGGTCTCCAACTCCTAATCTCAGGTGATCTACCCACCTTGGCCTCCCAAATTGCTGGGATTACAGGC
GTGAACCACTGCTCCCTTCCCTGTCCTTCTGATTTTGTAGGTAACCACGTGCGGACCGAGCGGCCGCAGG
AACCCCTAGTGATGGAGTTGGCCACTCCCTCTCTGCGCGCTCGCTCGCTCACTGAGGCCGGGCGACCAAA
GGTCGCCCGACGCCCGGGCTTTGCCCGGGCGGCCTCAGTGAGCGAGCGAGCGCGCAGCTGCCTGCAGGGG
CGCCTGATGCGGTATTTTCTCCTTACGCATCTGTGCGGTATTTCACACCGCATA
[95 nt withheld, positions 4605-4699]
T
[46 nt withheld, positions 4701-4746]
C
[141 nt withheld, positions 4748-4888]
CCTTTGACGTTGGAGTCCACGTTCTTT
[37 nt withheld, positions 4916-4952]
ACTCTATCTCGGGCTATTCTTTTGATTTATAAGGGATTTTGCCGATTTCGGTCTATTGGTTAAAAAATGA
GCTGATTTAACAAAAATTTAACGCGAATTTTAACAAAATATTAACGTTTACAATTTTATGGTGCACTCTC
AGTACAATCTGCTCTGATGCCGCATAGTTAAGCCAGCCCCGACACCCGCCAACACCCGCTGACGCGCCCT
GACGGGCTTGTCTGCTCCCGGCATCCGCTTACAGACAAGCTGTGACCGTCTCCGGGAGCTGCATGTGTCA
GAGGTTTTCACCGTCATCACCGAAACGCGCGAGACGAAAGGGCCTCGTGATACGCCTATTTTTATAGGTT
AATGTCATGATAATAATGGTTTCTTAGACGTCAGGTGGCACTTTTCGGGGAAATGTGCGCGGAACCCCTA
TTTGTTTATTTTTCTAAATACATTCAAATATGTATCCGCTCATGAGACAATAACCCTGATAAATGCTTCA
ATAATATTGAAAAAGGAAGAGTATGAGTATTCAACATTTCCGTGTCGCCCTTATTCCCTTTTTTGCGGCA
TTTTGCCTTCCTGTTTTTGCTCACCCAGAAACGCTGGTGAAAGTAAAAGATGCTGAAGATCAGTTGGGTG
CACGAGTGGGTTACATCGAACTGGATCTCAACAGCGGTAAGATCCTTGAGAGTTTTCGCCCCGAAGAACG
TTTTCCAATGATGAGCACTTTTAAAGTTCTGCTATGTGGCGCGGTATTATCCCGTATTGACGCCGGGCAA
GAGCAACTCGGTCGCCGCATACACTATTCTCAGAATGACTTGGTTGAGTACTCACCAGTCACAGAAAAGC
ATCTTACGGATGGCATGACAGTAAGAGAATTATGCAGTGCTGCCATAACCATGAGTGATAACACTGCGGC
CAACTTACTTCTGACAACGATCGGAGGACCGAAGGAGCTAACCGCTTTTTTGCACAACATGGGGGATCAT
GTAACTCGCCTTGATCGTTGGGAACCGGAGCTGAATGAAGCCATACCAAACGACGAGCGTGACACCACGA
TGCCTGTAGCAATGGCAACAACGTTGCGCAAACTATTAACTGGCGAACTACTTACTCTAGCTTCCCGGCA
ACAATTAATAGACTGGATGGAGGCGGATAAAGTTGCAGGACCACTTCTGCGCTCGGCCCTTCCGGCTGGC
TGGTTTATTGCTGATAAATCTGGAGCCGGTGAGCGTGGGTCTCGCGGTATCATTGCAGCACTGGGGCCAG
ATGGTAAGCCCTCCCGTATCGTAGTTATCTACACGACGGGGAGTCAGGCAACTATGGATGAACGAAATAG
ACAGATCGCTGAGATAGGTGCCTCACTGATTAAGCATTGGTAACTGTCAGACCAAGTTTACTCATATATA
CTTTAGATTGATTTAAAACTTCATTTTTAATTTAAAAGGATCTAGGTGAAGATCCTTTTTGATAATCTCA
TGACCAAAATCCCTTAACGTGAGTTTTCGTTCCACTGAGCGTCAGACCCCGTAGAAAAGATCAAAGGATC
TTCTTGAGATCCTTTTTTTCTGCGCGTAATCTGCTGCTTGCAAACAAAAAAACCACCGCTACCAGCGGTG
GTTTGTTTGCCGGATCAAGAGCTACCAACTCTTTTTCCGAAGGTAACTGGCTTCAGCAGAGCGCAGATAC
CAAATACTGTTCTTCTAGTGTAGCCGTAGTTAGGCCACCACTTCAAGAACTCTGTAGCACCGCCTACATA
CCTCGCTCTGCTAATCCTGTTACCAGTGGCTGCTGCCAGTGGCGATAAGTCGTGTCTTACCGGGTTGGAC
TCAAGACGATAGTTACCGGATAAGGCGCAGCGGTCGGGCTGAACGGGGGGTTCGTGCACACAGCCCAGCT
TGGAGCGAACGACCTACACCGAACTGAGATACCTACAGCGTGAGCTATGAGAAAGCGCCACGCTTCCCGA
AGGGAGAAAGGCGGACAGGTATCCGGTAAGCGGCAGGGTCGGAACAGGAGAGCGCACGAGGGAGCTTCCA
GGGGGAAACGCCTGGTATCTTTATAGTCCTGTCGGGTTTCGCCACCTCTGACTTGAGCGTCGATTTTTGT
GATGCTCGTCAGGGGGGCGGAGCCTATGGAAAAACGCCAGCAACGCGGCCTTTTTACGGTTCCTGGCCTT
TTGCTGGCCTTTTGCTCACATGT
Features (pLannotate 1.2.2; 21 found; start..end, strand, type, name):
     12..39      +  repeat_region  AAV2 ITR (fragment): inverted terminal repeat of adeno-associated virus serotype 2 inverted
     68..95      +  repeat_region  AAV2 ITR (fragment): inverted terminal repeat of adeno-associated virus serotype 2 inverted
    137..153     -  CDS            Zdk1 (fragment): "Zdark" protein, derived from the Z subunit of protein A, that binds to the dark state of LOV2 and is released upon irradiation (Wang et al., 2016)
   1331..1634    +  enhancer       CMV enhancer: human cytomegalovirus immediate early enhancer
   1635..1838    +  promoter       CMV promoter: human cytomegalovirus (CMV) immediate early promoter
   1987..2014    +  intron         CMV intron (fragment): modified intron A from human cytomegalovirus (CMV)
   2019..2365    +  intron         β-globin intron (fragment): internally truncated intron from human β-globin
   2369..2416    +  CDS            HBB (fragment): HBB_COLGU - Experimental evidence at transcript level: Swiss-Prot protein existence level 2. Involved in oxygen transport from the lung to the various peripheral tissues. From Colobus guereza (Mantled guereza) (Eastern black-and-white colobus monkey).
   2514..3233    +  CDS            EGFP: the original enhanced GFP (Yang et al., 1996) mammalian codon-optimized
   3234..3257    +  misc_feature   MCS (fragment): pUC18/19 multiple cloning site
   3270..3858    +  misc_feature   WPRE: woodchuck hepatitis virus posttranscriptional regulatory element
   3859..3879    +  misc_feature   MCS (fragment): pBluescript multiple cloning site
   3892..4368    +  polyA_signal   hGH poly(A) signal: human growth hormone polyadenylation signal
   4408..4548    +  repeat_region  AAV2 ITR: inverted terminal repeat of adeno-associated virus serotype 2 inverted
   4553..4604    -  misc_feature   bom (fragment): basis of mobility region from pBR322
   4623..5078    +  rep_origin     f1 ori (sequence partly withheld): f1 bacteriophage origin of replication; arrow indicates direction of (+) strand synthesis
   5079..5128    -  misc_feature   bom (fragment): basis of mobility region from pBR322
   5230..5265    -  CDS            rop (fragment): Rop protein, which maintains plasmids at low copy number; rop
   5360..5464    +  promoter       AmpR promoter: bla
   5465..6325    +  CDS            AmpR: β-lactamase; bla; confers resistance to ampicillin, carbenicillin, and related antibiotics
   6496..7084    +  rep_origin     ori: high-copy-number ColE1/pMB1/pBR322/pUC origin of replication
