[The description below was written by a language model from this plasmid's Addgene catalogue record and pLannotate feature annotations shown in this document.]
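Description:
pssAAV_Seq17_CMV_bglobin_3NLS_GFP_WPRE_polyA is a single-stranded AAV transfer plasmid built on the Stratagene pAAV backbone and catalogued as an empty-backbone validation vector for AAV-STARR-seq, a screen for enhancer activity of genomic fragments in the mouse brain in vivo. The sequenced record is 7,145 nt. In bacteria it is maintained by a high-copy ColE1/pUC-type origin and selected with ampicillin through the bla gene. An f1 phage origin is also present. The deposit specifies a recombination-deficient growth strain, consistent with the need to preserve the AAV2 inverted terminal repeats. One ITR is annotated in full downstream of the cassette. The upstream ITR is detected only as short fragments, which may reflect annotation or sequencing limits across this repetitive region.

Between the ITRs, the annotated payload starts with the CMV enhancer and immediate-early promoter, followed by intron sequence (a CMV intron A fragment and a truncated β-globin intron) that promotes splicing and transcript accumulation. This drives EGFP. The name indicates three nuclear localisation signals fused to it, presumably in the unannotated stretch just before the EGFP coding sequence, which would concentrate fluorescence in nuclei for easier cell counting. A WPRE and the human growth hormone polyadenylation signal complete the transcript.

About 1.2 kb between the left ITR and the CMV enhancer carries no meaningful annotation. The name suggests that "Seq17", apparently a candidate sequence from the screen, sits here, but the record does not define its identity or origin. The depositor notes a single-base difference in Sequence 17 that does not affect function. Short hits to Zdk1, rop and bom are probably spurious or backbone remnants. The construct is suited to packaging into AAV and reading out GFP expression when individually validating candidate regulatory sequences.
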