Addgene plasmid #220221: pssAAV_Seq17_CMV_bglobin_3NLS_GFP_WPRE_polyA
Purpose: (Empty Backbone) AAV-STARR-seq validation vector with GFP
Depositing lab: Simon Rumpel. Depositing organization: Universitaetsmedizin Mainz. Publication: An unbiased AAV-STARR-seq screen revealing the enhancer activity map of genomic regions in the mouse brain in vivo. Chan YC, Kienle E, Oti M, Di Liddo A, Mendez-Lago M, Aschauer DF, Peter M, Pagani M, Arnold C, Vonderheit A, Schon C, Kreuz S, Stark A, Rumpel S. Sci Rep. 2023 Apr 25;13(1):6745. doi: 10.1038/s41598-023-33448-w. PubMed 37185990.
Backbone
  Vector backbone: pAAV
  Backbone manufacturer: Stratagene
  Backbone size (bp): 3000
  Vector type: Mammalian Expression, AAV
  Promoter: CMV
Growth in bacteria
  Bacterial resistance: Ampicillin, 100 μg/mL
  Growth temperature: 37°C
  Growth strain: NEB Stable
  Copy number: High Copy
Terms and licenses: Academic/Nonprofit Terms; Industry Terms: Not Available to Industry
Depositor comments: Addgene NGS result observes 1 base pair in Sequence 17, which does not affect plasmid function.
How to cite: pssAAV_Seq17_CMV_bglobin_3NLS_GFP_WPRE_polyA was a gift from Simon Rumpel (Addgene plasmid # 220221 ; http://n2t.net/addgene:220221 ; RRID:Addgene_220221)
